Addgene plasmid #174653: pBE14
Purpose: In vivo Cre-lox circularization in E. coli
Depositing lab: Huimin Zhao. Depositing organization: University of Illinois at Urbana-Champaign. Publication: Cas12a-assisted precise targeted cloning using in vivo Cre-lox recombination. Enghiad B, Huang C, Guo F, Jiang G, Wang B, Tabatabaei SK, Martin TA, Zhao H. Nat Commun. 2021 Feb 19;12(1):1171. doi: 10.1038/s41467-021-21275-4. PubMed 33608525.
Backbone
  Vector backbone: The plasmid is built using multiple fragments
  Vector type: Synthetic Biology
Growth in bacteria
  Bacterial resistance: Tetracycline, 10 μg/mL
  Growth temperature: 30°C
  Growth strain: NEB10Beta
  Copy number: Low Copy
Gene/Insert
  Gene/Insert name: Cre
  Species: E. coli
  Cloning method: Unknown
Terms and licenses: Academic/Nonprofit Terms; Industry Terms: Not Available to Industry
How to cite: pBE14 was a gift from Huimin Zhao (Addgene plasmid # 174653 ; http://n2t.net/addgene:174653 ; RRID:Addgene_174653)
