[The description below was written by a language model from this plasmid's Addgene catalogue record and pLannotate feature annotations shown in this document.]
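Description:
pBE14 is a 7,288 bp low-copy E. coli helper plasmid, assembled from multiple fragments rather than from a single named backbone, that supplies Cre recombinase for in vivo circularization of lox-flanked DNA. It replicates from the pSC101 origin together with its cognate Rep101 (RepA) protein. One of the two sequence annotations identifies this as the temperature-sensitive A56V variant, which fits the recorded 30°C growth temperature and implies the plasmid can be lost from cells at elevated temperature. Selection is by tetracycline, through the TcR efflux protein gene driven by its own tet promoter.

The payload consists of two expression units. Cre is placed under the strong constitutive synthetic J23119 promoter and followed by the minimal lambda t0 terminator, so recombinase is continuously present in the host. The catalogue lists the insert species as E. coli, but the feature annotation gives Cre as the site-specific recombinase of bacteriophage P1, acting at loxP sites. The second unit is an arabinose-inducible cassette: divergently transcribed araC regulates the araBAD promoter, which drives λ Gam followed by E. coli RecA, ending at the λ tL3 terminator. Gam inhibits the host RecBCD nuclease and so protects incoming linear double-stranded DNA from degradation, while RecA supplies recombination and repair function, presumably to complement a recA-deficient cloning strain such as the listed host.

Together these parts suit a workflow in which linear DNA fragments carrying lox sites are introduced into cells harbouring pBE14, shielded from degradation, and closed into circular plasmids by Cre. The associated publication describes this as part of a Cas12a-assisted targeted cloning method. The two sequence records carry the same twelve features and differ only in their start coordinate.
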