Features (pLannotate 1.2.2; 12 found; start..end, strand, type, name):
     11..889     -  CDS            araC: L-arabinose regulatory protein; araC
    916..1200    +  promoter       araBAD promoter: araBAD; promoter of the L-arabinose operon of E. coli; the araC regulatory gene is transcribed in the opposite direction (Guzman et al., 1995)
   1244..1660    +  CDS            Gam: inhibitor of the host RecBCD nuclease in the λ Red system; gam; protects the double-stranded DNA substrate for recombination
   1673..2734    +  CDS            RecA (sequence partly withheld): DNA repair protein from E. coli; recA
   2735..2979    +  terminator     λ tL3 terminator: transcription terminator tL3 from phage λ
   3102..4052    -  CDS            Rep101: RepA protein needed for replication with the pSC101 origin; rep101
   4100..4322    -  rep_origin     pSC101 ori: low-copy replication origin that requires the Rep101 protein
   4576..4610    +  promoter       J23119 promoter: bacterial promoter (Registry of Standard Biological Parts BBa J23119)
   4623..5654    +  CDS            Cre: site-specific recombinase Cre is a site-specific recombinase from bacteriophage P1. Recombination occurs at loxP sequences.
   5655..5689    +  terminator     lambda t0 terminator: minimal transcription terminator from phage lambda (Scholtissek and Grosse, 1987)
   5988..7178    -  CDS            TcR: tetracycline efflux protein; tet; confers resistance to tetracycline
   7226..7254    -  promoter       tet promoter: E. coli promoter for tetracycline efflux protein gene
>Addgene plasmid #174653 | pBE14 | depositor full sequence | sequence record 338839 | Full Sequence
CATCGATTTATTATGACAACTTGACGGCTACATCATTCACTTTTTCTTCACAACCGGCACGGAACTCGCT
CGGGCTGGCCCCGGTGCATTTTTTAAATACCCGCGAGAAATAGAGTTGATCGTCAAAACCAACATTGCGA
CCGACGGTGGCGATAGGCATCCGGGTGGTGCTCAAAAGCAGCTTCGCCTGGCTGATACGTTGGTCCTCGC
GCCAGCTTAAGACGCTAATCCCTAACTGCTGGCGGAAAAGATGTGACAGACGCGACGGCGACAAGCAAAC
ATGCTGTGCGACGCTGGCGATATCAAAATTGCTGTCTGCCAGGTGATCGCTGATGTACTGACAAGCCTCG
CGTACCCGATTATCCATCGGTGGATGGAGCGACTCGTTAATCGCTTCCATGCGCCGCAGTAACAATTGCT
CAAGCAGATTTATCGCCAGCAGCTCCGAATAGCGCCCTTCCCCTTGCCCGGCGTTAATGATTTGCCCAAA
CAGGTCGCTGAAATGCGGCTGGTGCGCTTCATCCGGGCGAAAGAACCCCGTATTGGCAAATATTGACGGC
CAGTTAAGCCATTCATGCCAGTAGGCGCGCGGACGAAAGTAAACCCACTGGTGATACCATTCGCGAGCCT
CCGGATGACGACCGTAGTGATGAATCTCTCCTGGCGGGAACAGCAAAATATCACCCGGTCGGCAAACAAA
TTCTCGTCCCTGATTTTTCACCACCCCCTGACCGCGAATGGTGAGATTGAGAATATAACCTTTCATTCCC
AGCGGTCGGTCGATAAAAAAATCGAGATAACCGTTGGCCTCAATCGGCGTTAAACCCGCCACCAGATGGG
CATTAAACGAGTATCCCGGCAGCAGGGGATCATTTTGCGCTTCAGCCATACTTTTCATACTCCCGCCATT
CAGAGAAGAAACCAATTGTCCATATTGCATCAGACATTGCCGTCACTGCGTCTTTTACTGGCTCTTCTCG
CTAACCAAACCGGTAACCCCGCTTATTAAAAGCATTCTGTAACAAAGCGGGACCAAAGCCATGACAAAAA
CGCGTAACAAAAGTGTCTATAATCACGGCAGAAAAGTCCACATTGATTATTTGCACGGCGTCACACTTTG
CTATGCCATAGCATTTTTATCCATAAGATTAGCGGATCCTACCTGACGCTTTTTATCGCAACTCTCTACT
GTTTCTCCATACCCGTTTTTTTGGGAATTCGAGCTCTAAGGAGGTTATAAAAAATGGATATTAATACTGA
AACTGAGATCAAGCAAAAGCATTCACTAACCCCCTTTCCTGTTTTCCTAATCAGCCCGGCATTTCGCGGG
CGATATTTTCACAGCTATTTCAGGAGTTCAGCCATGAACGCTTATTACATTCAGGATCGTCTTGAGGCTC
AGAGCTGGGCGCGTCACTACCAGCAGCTCGCCCGTGAAGAGAAAGAGGCAGAACTGGCAGACGACATGGA
AAAAGGCCTGCCCCAGCACCTGTTTGAATCGCTATGCATCGATCATTTGCAACGCCACGGGGCCAGCAAA
AAATCCATTACCCGTGCGTTTGATGACGATGTTGAGTTTCAGGAGCGCATGGCAGAACACATCCGGTACA
TGGTTGAAACCATTGCTCACCACCAGGTTGATATTGATTCAGAGGTATAAAAAGAGGAGAAAATGGCTAT
CGACGAAAACAAACAGAAAGCGTTGGCGGCAGCACTGGGCCAGATTGAGAAACAATTTGGTAAAGGCTCC
ATCATGCGCCTGGGTGAAGACCGTTCCATGGATGTGGAAACCATCTCTACCGGTTCGCTTTCACTGGATA
TCGCGCTTGGGGCAGGTGGTCTGCCGATGGGCCGTATCGTCGAAATCTACGGACCGGAATCTTCCGGTAA
AACCACGCTGACGCTGCAGGTGATCGCCGCAGCGCAGCGTGAAGGTAAAACCTGTGCGTTTATCGATGCT
GAACACGCGCTGGACCCAATCTACGCACGTAAACTGGGCGTCGATATCGACAACCTGCTGTGCTCCCAGC
CGGACACCGGCGAGCAGGCACTGGAAATCTGTGACGCCCTGGCGCGTTCTGGCGCAGTAGACGTTATCGT
CGTTGACTCCGTGGCGGCACTGACGCCGAAAGCGGAAATCGAAGGCGAAATCGACGACTCTCACATGGGC
CTTGCGGCACGTATGATGAGCCAGGCGATGCGTAAGCTGGCGGGTAACCTGAAGCAGTCCAACACGCTGC
TGATCTTCATCAACCAGATCCGTATGAAAATTGGTGTGATGTTCGGTAACCCGGAAACCACTACCGGTGG
TAACGCGCTGAAATTCTACGCCTCTGTTCGTCTCGACATCCGTCGTATCGGCGCGGTGAAAGAGGGCGAA
AACGTGGTGGGTAGCGAAACCCGCGTGAAAGTGGTGAAGAACAAAATCGCTGCGCCGTTTAAACAGGCTG
AATTCCAGATCCTCTACGGCGAAGGTATC
[180 nt withheld, positions 2480-2659]
AGCAACCCGAACTCAACGCCGGATTTCTCTGTAGATGATAGCGAAGGCGTAGCAGAAACTAACGAAGATT
TTTAACGCATCCTCACGATAATATCCGGGTAGGCGCAATCACTTTCGTCTACTCCGTTACAAAGCGAGGC
TGGGTATTTCCCGGCCTTTCTGTTATCCGAAATCCACTGAAAGCACAGCGGCTGGCTGAGGAGATAAATA
ATAAACGAGGGGCTGTATGCACAAAGCATCTTCTGTTGAGTTAAGAACGAGTATCGAGATGGCACATAGC
CTTGCTCAAATTGGAATCAGGTTTGTGCCAATACCAGTAGAAACAGACGAAGAATCCATGGGTATGGACA
GTTTTCCCTTTGATATGTAACGGTGAACAGTTGTTCTACTTTTGTTTGTTAGTCTTGATGCTTCACTGAT
AGATACAAGAGCCATAAGAACCTCAGATCCTTCCGTATTTAGCCAGTATGTTCTCTAGTGTGGTTCGTTG
TTTTTGCGTGAGCCATGAGAACGAACCATTGAGATCATACTTACTTTGCATGTCACTCAAAAATTTTGCC
TCAAAACTGGTGAGCTGAATTTTTGCAGTTAAAGCATCGTGTAGTGTTTTTCTTAGTCCGTTACGTAGGT
AGGAATCTGATGTAATGGTTGTTGGTATTTTGTCACCATTCATTTTTATCTGGTTGTTCTCAAGTTCGGT
TACGAGATCCATTTGTCTATCTAGTTCAACTTGGAAAATCAACGTATCAGTCGGGCGGCCTCGCTTATCA
ACCACCAATTTCATATTGCTGTAAGTGTTTAAATCTTTACTTATTGGTTTCAAAACCCATTGGTTAAGCC
TTTTAAACTCATGGTAGTTATTTTCAAGCATTAACATGAACTTAAATTCATCAAGGCTAATCTCTATATT
TGCCTTGTGAGTTTTCTTTTGTGTTAGTTCTTTTAATAACCACTCATAAATCCTCATAGAGTATTTGTTT
TCAAAAGACTTAACATGTTCCAGATTATATTTTATGAATTTTTTTAACTGGAAAAGATAAGGCAATATCT
CTTCACTAAAAACTAATTCTAATTTTTCGCTTGAGAACTTGGCATAGTTTGTCCACTGGAAAATCTCAAA
GCCTTTAACCAAAGGATTCCTGATTTCCACAGTTCTCGTCATCAGCTCTCTGGTTGCTTTAGCTAATACA
CCATAAGCATTTTCCCTACTGATGTTCATCATCTGAGCGTATTGGTTATAAGTGAACGATACCGTCCGTT
CTTTCCTTGTAGGGTTTTCAATCGTGGGGTTGAGTAGTGCCACACAGCATAAAATTAGCTTGGTTTCATG
CTCCGTTAAGTCATAGCGACTAATCGCTAGTTCATTTGCTTTGAAAACAACTAATTCAGACATACATCTC
AATTGGTCTAGGTGATTTTAATCACTATACCAATTGAGATGGGCTAGTCAATGATAATTACTAGTCCTTT
TCCTTTGAGTTGTGGGTATCTGTAAATTCTGCTAGACCTTTGCTGGAAAACTTGTAAATTCTGCTAGACC
CTCTGTAAATTCCGCTAGACCTTTGTGTGTTTTTTTTGTTTATATTCAAGTGGTTATAATTTATAGAATA
AAGAAAGAATAAAAAAAGATAAAAAGAATAGATCCCAGCCCTGTGTATAACTCACTACTTTAGTCAGTTC
CGCAGTATTACAAAAGGATGTCGCAAACGCTGTTTGCTCCTCTACAAAACAGACCTTAAAACCCTAAAGG
CTTAAGTAGCACCCTCGCAAGCTCGGTTGCGGCCGCAATCGGGCAAATCGCTGAATATTCCTTTTGTCTC
CGACCATCAGGCACCTGAGTCGCTGTCTTTTTCGTGACATTCAGTTCGCTGCGCTCACGGCTCTGGCAGT
GAATGGGGGTAAATGGCACTACAGGCTTGACAGCTAGCTCAGTCCTAGGTATAATGCTAGCAAAGAGGAG
AAAATGTCCAATTTACTGACCGTACACCAAAATTTGCCTGCATTACCGGTCGATGCAACGAGTGATGAGG
TTCGCAAGAACCTGATGGACATGTTCAGGGATCGCCAGGCGTTTTCTGAGCATACCTGGAAAATGCTTCT
GTCCGTTTGCCGGTCGTGGGCGGCATGGTGCAAGTTGAATAACCGGAAATGGTTTCCCGCAGAACCTGAA
GATGTTCGCGATTATCTTCTATATCTTCAGGCGCGCGGTCTGGCAGTAAAAACTATCCAGCAACATTTGG
GCCAGCTAAACATGCTTCATCGTCGGTCCGGGCTGCCACGACCAAGTGACAGCAATGCTGTTTCACTGGT
TATGCGGCGGATCCGAAAAGAAAACGTTGATGCCGGTGAACGTGCAAAACAGGCTCTAGCGTTCGAACGC
ACTGATTTCGACCAGGTTCGTTCACTCATGGAAAATAGCGATCGCTGCCAGGATATACGTAATCTGGCAT
TTCTGGGGATTGCTTATAACACCCTGTTACGTATAGCCGAAATTGCCAGGATCAGGGTTAAAGATATCTC
ACGTACTGACGGTGGGAGAATGTTAATCCATATTGGCAGAACGAAAACGCTGGTTAGCACCGCAGGTGTA
GAGAAGGCACTTAGCCTGGGGGTAACTAAACTGGTCGAGCGATGGATTTCCGTCTCTGGTGTAGCTGATG
ATCCGAATAACTACCTGTTTTGCCGGGTCAGAAAAAATGGTGTTGCCGCGCCATCTGCCACCAGCCAGCT
ATCAACTCGCGCCCTGGAAGGGATTTTTGAAGCAACTCATCGATTGATTTACGGCGCTAAGGATGACTCT
GGTCAGAGATACCTGGCCTGGTCTGGACACAGTGCCCGTGTCGGAGCCGCGCGAGATATGGCCCGCGCTG
GAGTTTCAATACCGGAGATCATGCAAGCTGGTGGCTGGACCAATGTAAATATTGTCATGAACTATATCCG
TAACCTGGATAGTGAAACAGGGGCAATGGTGCGCCTGCTGGAAGATGGCGATTAGTTCAGAACGCTCGGT
TGCCGCCGGGCGTTTTTTATGCCTTTTATGGATTCATGCAAGGAAACTACCCATAATACAAGAAAAGCCC
GTCACGGGCTTCTCAGGGCGTTTTATGGCGGGTCTGCTATGTGGTGCTATCTGACTTTTTGCTGTTCAGC
AGTTCCTGCCCTCTGATTTTCCAGTCTGACCACTTCGGATTATCCCGTGACAGGTCATTCAGACTGGCTA
ATGCACCCAGTAAGGCAGCGGTATCATCAACGGGGTCTGACGCTCAGTGGAACGAAAACTCACGTCTTGG
AGTGGTGAATCCGTTAGCGAGGTGCCGCCGGCTTCCATTCAGGTCGAGGTGGCCCGGCTCCATGCACCGC
GACGCAACGCGGGGAGGCAGACAAGGTATAGGGCGGCGCCTACAATCCATGCCAACCCGTTCCATGTGCT
CGCCGAGGCGGCATAAATCGCCGTGACGATCAGCGGTCCAATGATCGAAGTTAGGCTGGTAAGAGCCGCG
AGCGATCCTTGAAGCTGTCCCTGATGGTCGTCATCTACCTGCCTGGACAGCATGGCCTGCAACGCGGGCA
TCCCGATGCCGCCGGAAGCGAGAAGAATCATAATGGGGAAGGCCATCCAGCCTCGCGTCGCGAACGCCAG
CAAGACGTAGCCCAGCGCGTCGGCCGCCATGCCGGCGATAATGGCCTGCTTCTCGCCGAAACGTTTGGTG
GCGGGACCAGTGACGAAGGCTTGAGCGAGGGCGTGCAAGATTCCGAATACCGCAAGCGACAGGCCGATCA
TCGTCGCGCTCCAGCGAAAGCGGTCCTCGCCGAAAATGACCCAGAGCGCTGCCGGCACCTGTCCTACGAG
TTGCATGATAAAGAAGACAGTCATAAGTGCGGCGACGATAGTCATGCCCCGCGCCCACCGGAAGGAGCTG
ACTGGGTTGAAGGCTCTCAAGGGCATCGGTCGACGCTCTCCCTTATGCGACTCCTGCATTAGGAAGCAGC
CCAGTAGTAGGTTGAGGCCGTTGAGCACCGCCGCCGCAAGGAATGGTGCATGCAAGGAGATGGCGCCCAA
CAGTCCCCCGGCCACGGGGCCTGCCACCATACCCACGCCGAAACAAGCGCTCATGAGCCCGAAGTGGCGA
GCCCGATCTTCCCCATCGGTGATGTCGGCGATATAGGCGCCAGCAACCGCACCTGTGGCGCCGGTGATGC
CGGCCACGATGCGTCCGGCGTAGAGGATCCACAGGACGGGTGTGGTCGCCATGATCGCGTAGTCGATAGT
GGCTCCAAGTAGCGAAGCGAGCAGGACTGGGCGGCGGCCAAAGCGGTCGGACAGTGCTCCGAGAACGGGT
GCGCATAGAAATTGCATCAACGCATATAGCGCTAGCAGCACGCCATAGTGACTGGCGATGCTGTCGGAAT
GGACGATATCCCGCAAGAGGCCCGGCAGTACCGGCATAACCAAGCCTATGCCTACAGCATCCAGGGTGAC
GGTGCCGAGGATGACGATGAGCGCATTGTTAGATTTCATACACGGTGCCTGACTGCGTTAGCAATTTAAC
TGTGATAAACTACCGCATTAAAGCTTATCGATGATAAGCTGTCAAACATGAGACACATTTCCCCGAAAAG
TGCCACCTG
