Features (pLannotate 1.2.2; 12 found; start..end, strand, type, name):
    219..1409    -  CDS            TcR: tetracycline efflux protein; tet; confers resistance to tetracycline
   1457..1485    -  promoter       tet promoter: E. coli promoter for tetracycline efflux protein gene
   1533..2408    -  CDS            araC: ARAC_ECOLI - Experimental evidence at protein level: Swiss-Prot protein existence level 1. Transcription factor that regulates the expression of several genes involved in the transport and metabolism of L-arabinose (PubMed:4362626, PubMed:328165, PubMed:6251457, PubMed:2962192, PubMed:6319708, PubMed:2231717, PubMed:1447222). Functions both as a positive and a negative regulator (PubMed:328165, PubMed:6251457). In the presence of arabinose, activates the expression of the araBAD, araE, araFGH and araJ promoters (PubMed:4362626, PubMed:328165, PubMed:6251457, PubMed:2962192, PubMed:6319708, Pub
   2435..2719    +  promoter       araBAD promoter: araBAD; promoter of the L-arabinose operon of E. coli; the araC regulatory gene is transcribed in the opposite direction (Guzman et al., 1995)
   2763..3179    +  CDS            Gam: inhibitor of the host RecBCD nuclease in the λ Red system; gam; protects the double-stranded DNA substrate for recombination
   3192..4253    +  CDS            RecA (sequence partly withheld): DNA repair protein from E. coli; recA
   4254..4498    +  terminator     λ tL3 terminator: transcription terminator tL3 from phage λ
   4621..5571    -  CDS            Rep101(Ts): temperature-sensitive version of the RepA protein needed for replication with the pSC101 origin (Armstrong et al., 1984); rep101 encoding an A56V mutation
   5619..5841    -  rep_origin     pSC101 ori: low-copy replication origin that requires the Rep101 protein
   6095..6129    +  promoter       J23119 promoter: bacterial promoter (Registry of Standard Biological Parts BBa J23119)
   6142..7173    +  CDS            Cre: site-specific recombinase Cre is a site-specific recombinase from bacteriophage P1. Recombination occurs at loxP sequences.
   7174..7208    +  terminator     lambda t0 terminator: minimal transcription terminator from phage lambda (Scholtissek and Grosse, 1987)
>Addgene plasmid #174653 | pBE14 | addgene full sequence | sequence record 344533 | Addgene NGS Result
GGTCTGCTATGTGGTGCTATCTGACTTTTTGCTGTTCAGCAGTTCCTGCCCTCTGATTTTCCAGTCTGAC
CACTTCGGATTATCCCGTGACAGGTCATTCAGACTGGCTAATGCACCCAGTAAGGCAGCGGTATCATCAA
CGGGGTCTGACGCTCAGTGGAACGAAAACTCACGTCTTGGAGTGGTGAATCCGTTAGCGAGGTGCCGCCG
GCTTCCATTCAGGTCGAGGTGGCCCGGCTCCATGCACCGCGACGCAACGCGGGGAGGCAGACAAGGTATA
GGGCGGCGCCTACAATCCATGCCAACCCGTTCCATGTGCTCGCCGAGGCGGCATAAATCGCCGTGACGAT
CAGCGGTCCAATGATCGAAGTTAGGCTGGTAAGAGCCGCGAGCGATCCTTGAAGCTGTCCCTGATGGTCG
TCATCTACCTGCCTGGACAGCATGGCCTGCAACGCGGGCATCCCGATGCCGCCGGAAGCGAGAAGAATCA
TAATGGGGAAGGCCATCCAGCCTCGCGTCGCGAACGCCAGCAAGACGTAGCCCAGCGCGTCGGCCGCCAT
GCCGGCGATAATGGCCTGCTTCTCGCCGAAACGTTTGGTGGCGGGACCAGTGACGAAGGCTTGAGCGAGG
GCGTGCAAGATTCCGAATACCGCAAGCGACAGGCCGATCATCGTCGCGCTCCAGCGAAAGCGGTCCTCGC
CGAAAATGACCCAGAGCGCTGCCGGCACCTGTCCTACGAGTTGCATGATAAAGAAGACAGTCATAAGTGC
GGCGACGATAGTCATGCCCCGCGCCCACCGGAAGGAGCTGACTGGGTTGAAGGCTCTCAAGGGCATCGGT
CGACGCTCTCCCTTATGCGACTCCTGCATTAGGAAGCAGCCCAGTAGTAGGTTGAGGCCGTTGAGCACCG
CCGCCGCAAGGAATGGTGCATGCAAGGAGATGGCGCCCAACAGTCCCCCGGCCACGGGGCCTGCCACCAT
ACCCACGCCGAAACAAGCGCTCATGAGCCCGAAGTGGCGAGCCCGATCTTCCCCATCGGTGATGTCGGCG
ATATAGGCGCCAGCAACCGCACCTGTGGCGCCGGTGATGCCGGCCACGATGCGTCCGGCGTAGAGGATCC
ACAGGACGGGTGTGGTCGCCATGATCGCGTAGTCGATAGTGGCTCCAAGTAGCGAAGCGAGCAGGACTGG
GCGGCGGCCAAAGCGGTCGGACAGTGCTCCGAGAACGGGTGCGCATAGAAATTGCATCAACGCATATAGC
GCTAGCAGCACGCCATAGTGACTGGCGATGCTGTCGGAATGGACGATATCCCGCAAGAGGCCCGGCAGTA
CCGGCATAACCAAGCCTATGCCTACAGCATCCAGGGTGATGGTGCCGAGGATGACGATGAGCGCATTGTT
AGATTTCATACACGGTGCCTGACTGCGTTAGCAATTTAACTGTGATAAACTACCGCATTAAAGCTTATCG
ATGATAAGCTGTCAAACATGAGACACATTTCCCCGAAAAGTGCCACCTGCATCGATTTATTATGACAACT
TGACGGCTACATCATTCACTTTTTCTTCACAACCGGCACGGAACTCGCTCGGGCTGGCCCCGGTGCATTT
TTTAAATACCCGCGAGAAGTAGAGTTGATCGTCAAAACCAACATTGCGACCGACGGTGGCGATAGGCATC
CGGGTGGTGCTCAAAAGCAGCTTCGCCTGGCTGATACGTTGGTCCTCGCGCCAGCTTAAGACGCTAATCC
CTAACTGCTGGCGGAAAAGATGTGACAGACGCGACGGCGACAAGCAAACATGCTGTGCGACGCTGGCGAT
ATCAAAATTGCTGTCTGCCAGGTGATCGCTGATGTACTGACAAGCCTCGCGTACCCGATTATCCATCGGT
GGATGGAGCGACTCGTTAATCGCTTCCATGCGCCGCAGTAACAATTGCTCAAGCAGATTTATCGCCAGCA
GCTCCGAATAGCGCCCTTCCCCTTGCCCGGCGTTAATGATTTGCCCAAACAGGTCGCTGAAATGCGGCTG
GTGCGCTTCATCCGGGCGAAAGAACCCCGTATTGGCAAATATTGACGGCCAGTTAAGCCATTCATGCCAG
TAGGCGCGCGGACGAAAGTAAACCCACTGGTGATACCATTCGCGAGCCTCCGGATGACGACCGTAGTGAT
GAATCTCTCCTGGCGGGAACAGCAAAATATCACCCGGTCGGCAAACAAATTCTCGTCCCTGATTTTTCAC
CACCCCCTGACCGCGAATGGTGAGATTGAGAATATAACCTTTCATTCCCAGCGGTCGGTCGATAAAAAAA
TCGAGATAACCGTTGGCCTCAATCGGCGTTAAACCCGCCACCAGATGGGCATTAAACGAGTATCCCGGCA
GCAGGGGATCATTTTGCGCTTCAGCCATACTTTTCATACTCCCGCCATTCAGAGAAGAAACCAATTGTCC
ATATTGCATCAGACATTGCCGTCACTGCGTCTTTTACTGGCTCTTCTCGCTAACCAAACCGGTAACCCCG
CTTATTAAAAGCATTCTGTAACAAAGCGGGACCAAAGCCATGACAAAAACGCGTAACAAAAGTGTCTATA
ATCACGGCAGAAAAGTCCACATTGATTATTTGCACGGCGTCACACTTTGCTATGCCATAGCATTTTTATC
CATAAGATTAGCGGATCCTACCTGACGCTTTTTATCGCAACTCTCTACTGTTTCTCCATACCCGTTTTTT
TGGGAATTCGAGCTCTAAGGAGGTTATAAAAAATGGATATTAATACTGAAACTGAGATCAAGCAAAAGCA
TTCACTAACCCCCTTTCCTGTTTTCCTAATCAGCCCGGCATTTCGCGGGCGATATTTTCACAGCTATTTC
AGGAGTTCAGCCATGAACGCTTATTACATTCAGGATCGTCTTGAGGCTCAGAGCTGGGCGCGTCACTACC
AGCAGCTCGCCCGTGAAGAGAAAGAGGCAGAACTGGCAGACGACATGGAAAAAGGCCTGCCCCAGCACCT
GTTTGAATCGCTATGCATCGATCATTTGCAACGCCACGGGGCCAGCAAAAAATCCATTACCCGTGCGTTT
GATGACGATGTTGAGTTTCAGGAGCGCATGGCAGAACACATCCGGTACATGGTTGAAACCATTGCTCACC
ACCAGGTTGATATTGATTCAGAGGTATAAAAAGAGGAGAAAATGGCTATCGACGAAAACAAACAGAAAGC
GTTGGCGGCAGCACTGGGCCAGATTGAGAAACAATTTGGTAAAGGCTCCATCATGCGCCTGGGTGAAGAC
CGTTCCATGGATGTGGAAACCATCTCTACCGGTTCGCTTTCACTGGATATCGCGCTTGGGGCAGGTGGTC
TGCCGATGGGCCGTATCGTCGAAATCTACGGACCGGAATCTTCCGGTAAAACCACGCTGACGCTGCAGGT
GATCGCCGCAGCGCAGCGTGAAGGTAAAACCTGTGCGTTTATCGATGCTGAACACGCGCTGGACCCAATC
TACGCACGTAAACTGGGCGTCGATATCGACAACCTGCTGTGCTCCCAGCCGGACACCGGCGAGCAGGCAC
TGGAAATCTGTGACGCCCTGGCGCGTTCTGGCGCAGTAGACGTTATCGTCGTTGACTCCGTGGCGGCACT
GACGCCGAAAGCGGAAATCGAAGGCGAAATCGACGACTCTCACATGGGCCTTGCGGCACGTATGATGAGC
CAGGCGATGCGTAAGCTGGCGGGTAACCTGAAGCAGTCCAACACGCTGCTGATCTTCATCAACCAGATCC
GTATGAAAATTGGTGTGATGTTCGGTAACCCGGAAACCACTACCGGTGGTAACGCGCTGAAATTCTACGC
CTCTGTTCGTCTCGACATCCGTCGTATCGGCGCGGTGAAAGAGGGCGAAAACGTGGTGGGTAGCGAAACC
CGCGTGAAAGTGGTGAAGAACAAAATCGCTGCGCCGTTTAAACAGGCTGAATTCCAGATCCTCTACGGCG
AAGGTATC
[180 nt withheld, positions 3999-4178]
AGCAACCCGAACTCAACGCCGGATTTCTCTGTAGATGATAGCGAAGGCGTAGCAGAAACTAACGAAGATT
TTTAACGCATCCTCACGATAATATCCGGGTAGGCGCAATCACTTTCGTCTACTCCGTTACAAAGCGAGGC
TGGGTATTTCCCGGCCTTTCTGTTATCCGAAATCCACTGAAAGCACAGCGGCTGGCTGAGGAGATAAATA
ATAAACGAGGGGCTGTATGCACAAAGCATCTTCTGTTGAGTTAAGAACGAGTATCGAGATGGCACATAGC
CTTGCTCAAATTGGAATCAGGTTTGTGCCAATACCAGTAGAAACAGACGAAGAATCCATGGGTATGGACA
GTTTTCCCTTTGATATGTAACGGTGAACAGTTGTTCTACTTTTGTTTGTTAGTCTTGATGCTTCACTGAT
AGATACAAGAGCCATAAGAACCTCAGATCCTTCCGTATTTAGCCAGTATGTTCTCTAGTGTGGTTCGTTG
TTTTTGCGTGAGCCATGAGAACGAACCATTGAGATCATACTTACTTTGCATGTCACTCAAAAATTTTGCC
TCAAAACTGGTGAGCTGAATTTTTGCAGTTAAAGCATCGTGTAGTGTTTTTCTTAGTCCGTTATGTAGGT
AGGAATCTGATGTAATGGTTGTTGGTATTTTGTCACCATTCATTTTTATCTGGTTGTTCTCAAGTTCGGT
TACGAGATCCATTTGTCTATCTAGTTCAACTTGGAAAATCAACGTATCAGTCGGGCGGCCTCGCTTATCA
ACCACCAATTTCATATTGCTGTAAGTGTTTAAATCTTTACTTATTGGTTTCAAAACCCATTGGTTAAGCC
TTTTAAACTCATGGTAGTTATTTTCAAGCATTAACATGAACTTAAATTCATCAAGGCTAATCTCTATATT
TGCCTTGTGAGTTTTCTTTTGTGTTAGTTCTTTTAATAACCACTCATAAATCCTCATAGAGTATTTGTTT
TCAAAAGACTTAACATGTTCCAGATTATATTTTATGAATTTTTTTAACTGGAAAAGATAAGGCAATATCT
CTTCACTAAAAACTAATTCTAATTTTTCGCTTGAGAACTTGGCATAGTTTGTCCACTGGAAAATCTCAAA
GCCTTTAACCAAAGGATTCCTGATTTCCACAGTTCTCGTCATCAGCTCTCTGGTTGCTTTAGCTAATACA
CCATAAGCATTTTCCCTACTGATGTTCATCATCTGAACGTATTGGTTATAAGTGAACGATACCGTCCGTT
CTTTCCTTGTAGGGTTTTCAATCGTGGGGTTGAGTAGTGCCACACAGCATAAAATTAGCTTGGTTTCATG
CTCCGTTAAGTCATAGCGACTAATCGCTAGTTCATTTGCTTTGAAAACAACTAATTCAGACATACATCTC
AATTGGTCTAGGTGATTTTAATCACTATACCAATTGAGATGGGCTAGTCAATGATAATTACTAGTCCTTT
TCCTTTGAGTTGTGGGTATCTGTAAATTCTGCTAGACCTTTGCTGGAAAACTTGTAAATTCTGCTAGACC
CTCTGTAAATTCCGCTAGACCTTTGTGTGTTTTTTTTGTTTATATTCAAGTGGTTATAATTTATAGAATA
AAGAAAGAATAAAAAAAGATAAAAAGAATAGATCCCAGCCCTGTGTATAACTCACTACTTTAGTCAGTTC
CGCAGTATTACAAAAGGATGTCGCAAACGCTGTTTGCTCCTCTACAAAACAGACCTTAAAACCCTAAAGG
CTTAAGTAGCACCCTCGCAAGCTCGGTTGCGGCCGCAATCGGGCAAATCGCTGAATATTCCTTTTGTCTC
CGACCATCAGGCACCTGAGTCGCTGTCTTTTTCGTGACATTCAGTTCGCTGCGCTCACGGCTCTGGCAGT
GAATGGGGGTAAATGGCACTACAGGCTTGACAGCTAGCTCAGTCCTAGGTATAATGCTAGCAAAGAGGAG
AAAATGTCCAATTTACTGACCGTACACCAAAATTTGCCTGCATTACCGGTCGATGCAACGAGTGATGAGG
TTCGCAAGAACCTGATGGACATGTTCAGGGATCGCCAGGCGTTTTCTGAGCATACCTGGAAAATGCTTCT
GTCCGTTTGCCGGTCGTGGGCGGCATGGTGCAAGTTGAATAACCGGAAATGGTTTCCCGCAGAACCTGAA
GATGTTCGCGATTATCTTCTATATCTTCAGGCGCGCGGTCTGGCAGTAAAAACTATCCAGCAACATTTGG
GCCAGCTAAACATGCTTCATCGTCGGTCCGGGCTGCCACGACCAAGTGACAGCAATGCTGTTTCACTGGT
TATGCGGCGGATCCGAAAAGAAAACGTTGATGCCGGTGAACGTGCAAAACAGGCTCTAGCGTTCGAACGC
ACTGATTTCGACCAGGTTCGTTCACTCATGGAAAATAGCGATCGCTGCCAGGATATACGTAATCTGGCAT
TTCTGGGGATTGCTTATAACACCCTGTTACGTATAGCCGAAATTGCCAGGATCAGGGTTAAAGATATCTC
ACGTACTGACGGTGGGAGAATGTTAATCCATATTGGCAGAACGAAAACGCTGGTTAGCACCGCAGGTGTA
GAGAAGGCACTTAGCCTGGGGGTAACTAAACTGGTCGAGCGATGGATTTCCGTCTCTGGTGTAGCTGATG
ATCCGAATAACTACCTGTTTTGCCGGGTCAGAAAAAATGGTGTTGCCGCGCCATCTGCCACCAGCCAGCT
ATCAACTCGCGCCCTGGAAGGGATTTTTGAAGCAACTCATCGATTGATTTACGGCGCTAAGGATGACTCT
GGTCAGAGATACCTGGCCTGGTCTGGACACAGTGCCCGTGTCGGAGCCGCGCGAGATATGGCCCGCGCTG
GAGTTTCAATACCGGAGATCATGCAAGCTGGTGGCTGGACCAATGTAAATATTGTCATGAACTATATCCG
TAACCTGGATAGTGAAACAGGGGCAATGGTGCGCCTGCTGGAAGATGGCGATTAGTTCAGAACGCTCGGT
TGCCGCCGGGCGTTTTTTATGCCTTTTATGGATTCATGCAAGGAAACTACCCATAATACAAGAAAAGCCC
GTCACGGGCTTCTCAGGGCGTTTTATGGCG
